Addgene plasmid #53707: pMiR-CIP2A-miR-375-mutB
Purpose: Luciferase reporter assay for CIP2A with point mutation on miR-375 binding site
Depositing lab: Edward Chan. Depositing organization: University of Florida. Publication: Tumor suppressor miR-375 regulates MYC expression via repression of CIP2A coding sequence through multiple miRNA-mRNA interactions. Jung HM, Patel RS, Phillips BL, Wang H, Cohen DM, Reinhold WC, Chang LJ, Yang LJ, Chan EK. Mol Biol Cell. 2013 Jun;24(11):1638-48, S1-7. doi: 10.1091/mbc.E12-12-0891. Epub 2013 Apr 3. PubMed 23552692.
Backbone
  Vector backbone: pMiR-Target
  Backbone manufacturer: Origene
  Backbone size w/o insert (bp): 7900
  Total vector size (bp): 9200
  Vector type: Luciferase
Growth in bacteria
  Bacterial resistance: Kanamycin, 50 μg/mL
  Growth temperature: 37°C
  Growth strain: DH5alpha
  Copy number: Unknown
Gene/Insert
  Gene/Insert name: CIP2A (alt names: p90; KIAA1524)
  Species: H. sapiens (human)
  Insert size (bp): 1300
  Mutation: Mutation on miR-375 binding site B (refer to citation)
  GenBank ID: NM_020890.2
  Entrez Gene: CIP2A (a.k.a. KIAA1524, NOCIVA, p90)
  Cloning method: Restriction Enzyme; 5′ cloning site EcoR1 (not destroyed); 3′ cloning site Not1 (not destroyed)
  Sequencing primers: 5′ AGAAGCTGCGCGGTGGTGTTGTG; 3′ CTGGAGGATCATCCAGCCGGCGT
Terms and licenses: Academic/Nonprofit Terms; Industry Terms: Not Available to Industry
How to cite: pMiR-CIP2A-miR-375-mutB was a gift from Edward Chan (Addgene plasmid # 53707 ; http://n2t.net/addgene:53707 ; RRID:Addgene_53707)
