[The description below was written by a language model from this plasmid's Addgene catalogue record.]
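Description:
pMiR-CIP2A-miR-375-mutB is a luciferase reporter plasmid built on the commercial pMiR-Target backbone (about 7.9 kb), a vector designed for testing microRNA–target interactions in cultured mammalian cells. It is propagated in E. coli under kanamycin selection. The copy number is listed as unknown, and the record provides no feature table, so the origin of replication, the promoter driving luciferase and any additional markers or reporters on the backbone are not stated.

The insert is a roughly 1.3 kb fragment of human CIP2A (also known as KIAA1524 or p90), cloned between EcoRI and NotI sites that both remain intact, giving a total size of about 9.2 kb. In reporters of this type, the candidate target sequence is normally placed downstream of the luciferase coding region. If a microRNA binds the cloned fragment, the transcript is repressed and the luciferase signal drops. The associated study concerns repression of CIP2A by the tumour suppressor miR-375 through multiple interaction sites within the CIP2A coding sequence, with downstream effects on MYC expression.

This version carries point mutations in the site designated miR-375 binding site B. The exact nucleotide changes are not given in the record, which refers to the publication for them. The construct therefore serves as a specificity control. Its response to miR-375 is compared with that of the corresponding wild-type reporter, and presumably with reporters mutated at other sites, to show whether site B contributes to miR-375-mediated repression. Loss or weakening of repression would indicate a direct, sequence-dependent interaction at that site.
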