>Addgene plasmid #53707 | pMiR-CIP2A-miR-375-mutB | depositor partial sequence | sequence record 83951 | pMiR-CIP2A-miR-375-mutB sequence 1210 bps
CAGGACGAGGTGCTAAAGATGACGGCAAGTTGGACGCCCGCAAGATCCGCGAGATTCTCATTAAGGCCAA
GAAGGGCGGAAAGATCGCCGTGTAACAATTGGCAGAGCTCAGAATTCGGCACGAGCGGCACGATGAGAAT
ATCTGACATAATGGATGTATATGAAATGAAACTATCCACATTAGCTTCCAAAGAAAGCAGGCTACAAGAT
CTTTTGGAAACAAAAGCTCTAGCCCTTGCACAGGCTGATAGACTGATTGCTCAGCATCGCTGTCAAAGAA
CTCAAGCTGAAACAGAGGCACGGACACTTGCTAGTATGTTGAGAGAAGTTGAGAGAAAAAATGAAGAGCT
TAGTGTGTTGCTGAAGGCGCAGCAAGTTGAATCAGAAAGAGCGCAGAGTGATATTGTTGTTCTCTTTCAA
CATAATAGGAAGTTAGAGTCTGTGGCTGAAGAACATGAAATACTGACAAAATCCTACATGGAACTTCTTC
AGAGAAATGAAAGTACTGAAAAGAAGAATAAAGATTTACAGATCACATGTGATTCTCTGAATAAACAAAT
TGAGACAGTGAAAAAGTTGAATGAGTCACTCAAGGAACAAAATGAAAAAAGTATTGCCCAATTAATAGAG
AAAGAAGAACAGAGAAAAGAAGTACAGAATCAGCTAGTAGACAGAGAACATAAGCTAGCAAATTTGCATC
AAAAAACAAAAGTACAAGAAGAAAAGATTAAAACCTTACAAAAGGAAAGGGAAGATAAGGAAGAAACCAT
TGATATCCTTAGAAAAGAATTAAGCAGAACAGAACAGATAAGAAAAGAGTTGAGCATTAAGGCTTCCTCC
CTAGAGGTTCAAAAGGCACAATTAGAAGGTCGTTTGGAAGAGAAAGAGTCCTTGGTGAAACTTCAGCAAG
AGGAATTGAACAAACACTCCCCACATGATAGCAATGATCCACAGTTTAAGTGGTGGAAAAAATAAATCCA
GAAACTGTGAATCTCAGTATATAGACATTATGGCATTTTGGGAATTTGTAATCTCATGATATTTTGATGT
ATTTATCCTATGGAGGGGGGGGNGGGNAGGGGGAGTNATTTGNNGACTCGTTACATAGAGTTATTATCTA
ATTNGTAAGACCCTGATCGNTGCATGTTTNNATGNTAGGNNGAATNNATNANTCCAGCTATGACCTNCGG
TTTCTGGGCCTTTTTNTANN
