>Addgene plasmid #53707 | pMiR-CIP2A-miR-375-mutB | addgene partial sequence | sequence record 90741 | TK-pA-R 5'-ttgtctccttccgtgtttca-3'
GGGTGGGCGAAGAACTCCAGCATGAGATCCCCGCGCTGGAGGATCATCCAGCCGGCGTCCCGGAAAACGA
TTCCGAAGCCCAACCTTTCATAGAAGGCGGCGGTGGAATCGAAATCTCGTGATGGCAGGTTGGGCGTCGC
TTGGTCGGTCATTTTCTTCGAATCTAGATGCCGCGGCCGCTCTAGAAGTACTCTCGAGTTTTTTTTTTTT
TTTTTTACTTTACTTTTTACTTTTACTCTCTCTATATTTTTATTTTGTAATCTTTAGGACTGTTATACCA
AGAAAGTTTGGTCTTAAGATCTAAATAATCACAAATGAGAATAAATAAGACAGGCAAAACAGAATAGAAA
GCAACTAAGAAAAAGGAAAGAACCTTAGAAAAATGATAATGGAGGTTAAAAATGATTTTCTAATGTAAGA
ACCAAAGAAAACCTTAAGCCATAAAAGCCAGAAACAAAAAGTAAAACTTAGAAAATTAAATTTCTATTCA
AACTATCAAATAAAAAACATGCAACAGATCAGGGTCTTTACTAAATTAGATAATAACTTCTTATTGTTAC
GAAGTCACAAATTAACTCCCCTACCCACCCCCCCTCCAATAGATAAATACATCAAAAATATCATGAGATT
ACAAATTCCAAAATGCCATAATGTCTATATACTGAGATTCACAGTTTCTGGATTTATTTTTCCACCACTT
AAACTGTGGATCATTGCTATCATGTGGGAGTGTTTGTTCAATTCCTCTTGCTGAAGTTTCACCAAGGACT
CTTTCTCTTCCAAAC
