>Addgene plasmid #53707 | pMiR-CIP2A-miR-375-mutB | addgene partial sequence | sequence record 90742 | CMV-F 5'-CGCAAATGGGCGGTAGGCGTG-3'
CTATATAAGCAGAGCTCGTTTAGTGAACCGTCAGAATTTTGTAATACGACTCACTATAGGGCGGCCGGGA
ATCGTCGACTGGATCCAGTACCGAGGAGATCTGCGCCGCGTTCGCCATGAGCGAGCTGATCAAGGAGAAC
ATGCACATGAAGCTGTACATGGAGGGCACCGTGAACAACCACCACTTCAAGTGCACATCCGAGGGCGAAG
GCAAGCCCTACGAGGGCACCCAGACCATGAAGATCAAGGTGGTCGAGGGCGGCCCTCTCCCCTTCGCCTT
CGACATCCTGGCTACCAGCTTCATGTACGGCAGCAAAGCCTTCATCAACCACACCCAGGGCATCCCCGAC
TTCTTTAAGCAGTCCTTCCCTGAGGGCTTCACATGGGAGAGAATCACCACATACGAAGACGGGGGCGTGC
TGACCGCTACCCAGGACACCAGCTTCCAGAACGGCTGCATCATCTACAACGTCAAGATCAACGGGGTGAA
CTTCCCATCCAACGGCCCTGTGATGCAGAAGAAAACACGCGGCTGGGAGGCCAACACCGAGATGCTGTAC
CCCGCTGACGGCGGCCTGAGAGGCCACAGCCAGATGGCCCTGAAGCTCGTGGGCGGGGGCTACCTGCACT
GCTCCTTCAAGACCACATACAGATCCAAGAAACCCGCTAAGAACCTCAAGATGCCCGGCTTCCACTTCGT
GGACCACAGACTGGAAAGAATCAAGGAGGCCGACAAAGAGACCTACGTCGAGCAGCACGAGATGGCTGTG
GCCAAGTACTGCGACCTCCCTAGCAAACTGGGGCACAGATCGCGTCCCTCGAGCAGAAACTCATCTCAGA
AGAGGATCTGGCAGCAAATGATATCCTGGATTACAAGGATGACGACGATAAGGTTTAAACGGCCGGCCGC
GGTCATAGCTGTTTCCTGAACAGATCCCGGGTGGCATCCCTGTGACCCCTCCCCAGTGCCTCTCCTGGCC
CTGGAAGTTGCCACTCCAGTGCCCACCAGCCTTGTCCTAATAAAATTAAGTTGCATCATTTTGTCTGACT
AGGTGTCCTTCTATAAT
