>Addgene plasmid #53707 | pMiR-CIP2A-miR-375-mutB | addgene partial sequence | sequence record 90743 | Fluc-F1 5'-AGAAGCTGCGCGGTGGTGTTGTG-3'
CCTAAAGGACTGACCGGCAAGTTGGACGCCCGCAAGATCCGCGAGATTCTCATTAAGGCCAAGAAGGGCG
GAAAGATCGCCGTGTAACAATTGGCAGAGCTCAGAATTCGGCACGAGCGGCACGATGAGAATATCTGACA
TAATGGATGTATATGAAATGAAACTATCCACATTAGCTTCCAAAGAAAGCAGGCTACAAGATCTTTTGGA
AACAAAAGCTCTAGCCCTTGCACAGGCTGATAGACTGATTGCTCAGCATCGCTGTCAAAGAACTCAAGCT
GAAACAGAGGCACGGACACTTGCTAGTATGTTGAGAGAAGTTGAGAGAAAAAATGAAGAGCTTAGTGTGT
TGCTGAAGGCGCAGCAAGTTGAATCAGAAAGAGCGCAGAGTGATATTGTTGTTCTCTTTCAACATAATAG
GAAGTTAGAGTCTGTGGCTGAAGAACATGAAATACTGACAAAATCCTACATGGAACTTCTTCAGAGAAAT
GAAAGTACTGAAAAGAAGAATAAAGATTTACAGATCACATGTGATTCTCTGAATAAACAAATTGAGACAG
TGAAAAAGTTGAATGAGTCACTCAAGGAACAAAATGAAAAAAGTATTGCCCAATTAATAGAGAAAGAAGA
ACAGAGAAAAGAAGTACAGAATCAGCTAGTAGACAGAGAACATAAGCTAGCAAATTTGCATCAAAAAACA
AAAGTACAAGAAGAAAAGATTAAAACCTTACAAAAGGAAAGGGAAGATAAGGAAGAAACCATTGATATCC
TTAGAAAAGAATTAAGCAGAACAGAACAGATAAGAAAAGAGTTGAGCATTAAGGCTTCCTCCCTAGAGGT
TCAAAAGGCACAATTAGAAGGTCGTTTGGAAGAGAAAGAGTCCTTGGTGAAACTTCAGCAAGAGGAATTG
AACAAACACTCCCACATGATAGCAATGATCCACAGTTTAAGTGGTGGAAAAATAAATCCAGAAACTGTGA
ATCTCAGTATATAGACATTATGGCATTTTGGAATTTGTAATCTCATGATATTTTTGA
